>Addgene plasmid #128903 | JB4 | addgene full sequence | sequence record 254202 | Addgene NGS Result
GACGGATCGGGAGATCTCCCGATCCCCTATGGTGCACTCTCAGTACAATCTGCTCTGATGCCGCATAGTT
AAGCCAGTATCTGCTCCCTGCTTGTGTGTTGGAGGTCGCTGAGTAGTGCGCGAGCAAAATTTAAGCTACA
ACAAGGCAAGGCTTGACCGACAATTGCATGAAGAATCTGCTTAGGGTTAGGCGTTTTGCGCTGCTTCGCG
ATGTACGGGCCAGATATACGCGTTGACATTGATTATTGACTAGTTATTAATAGTAATCAATTACGGGGTC
ATTAGTTCATAGCCCATATATGGAGTTCCGCGTTACATAACTTACGGTAAATGGCCCGCCTGGCTGACCG
CCCAACGACCCCCGCCCATTGACGTCAATAATGACGTATGTTCCCATAGTAACGCCAATAGGGACTTTCC
ATTGACGTCAATGGGTGGAGTATTTACGGTAAACTGCCCACTTGGCAGTACATCAAGTGTATCATATGCC
AAGTACGCCCCCTATTGACGTCAATGACGGTAAATGGCCCGCCTGGCATTATGCCCAGTACATGACCTTA
TGGGACTTTCCTACTTGGCAGTACATCTACGTATTAGTCATCGCTATTACCATGGTGATGCGGTTTTGGC
AGTACATCAATGGGCGTGGATAGCGGTTTGACTCACGGGGATTTCCAAGTCTCCACCCCATTGACGTCAA
TGGGAGTTTGTTTTGGCACCAAAATCAACGGGACTTTCCAAAATGTCGTAACAACTCCGCCCCATTGACG
CAAATGGGCGGTAGGCGTGTACGGTGGGAGGTCTATATAAGCAGAGCTCTCTGGCTAACTAGAGAACCCA
CTGCTTACTGGCTTATCGAAATTAATACGACTCACTATAGGGAGACCCAAGCTGGCTAGCAAGCTTACCG
GTATGTCCACGGGCGGAGACTTCGGGAATCCGCTGAGGAAATTCAAGCTGGTGTTCCTGGGGGAGCAAAG
CGTTGGAAAGAATTCTTTGATCACCAGATTCATGTATGACAGTTTTGACAACACCTATCAGGCAACAATT
GGCATTGACTTTTTATCAAAAACTATGTACTTGGAGGATCGAACAGTACGATTGCAATTATGGGACACAG
CAGGTCAAGAGCGGTTCAGGAGCTTGATTCCTAGCTACATTCGTGACTCCACTGTGGCAGTTGTTGTTTA
TGATATCACAAATGTTAACTCATTCCAGCAAACTACAAAGTGGATTGATGATGTCAGAACAGAAAGAGGA
AGTGATGTTATCATCATGCTAGTAGGAAATAAAACAGATCTTGCTGACAAGAGGCAAGTGTCAATTGAGG
AGGGAGAGAGGAAAGCCAAAGAGCTGAATGTTATGTTTATTGAAACTAGTGCAAAAGCTGGATACAATGT
AAAGCAGCTCTTTCGACGTGTAGCAGCAGCTTTGCCGGGAATGGAAAGCACACAGGACAGAAGCAGAGAA
GATATGATTGACATAAAACTGGAAAAGCCTCAGGAGCAACCAGTCAGTGAAGGAGGCCCGCGGGAATTCG
GAGCCGGAGCTGGTACCATGGACAAGGACAACACCGTGCCCCTGAAGCTGATCGCCCTGCTGGCCAACGG
CGAGTTCCACTCTGGCGAGCAGCTGGGAGAGACCCTGGGAATGAGCAGAGCCGCCATCAACAAGCACATC
CAGACACTGAGAGACTGGGGAGTGGACGTGTTCACCGTGCCTGGCAAGGGCTACAGCCTGCCTGAGCCTA
TCCAGCTGCTGAACGCCAAGCAGATCCTGGGACAGCTGGATGGCGGAAGCGTGGCCGTGCTGCCTGTGAT
CGACTCCACCAATCAGTACCTGCTGGACAGAATCGGAGAGCTGAAGTCCGGCGACGCCTGCATCGCCGAG
TACCAGCAGGCTGGCAGAGGAGGCAGAGGACGGAAGTGGTTCAGCCCATTCGGAGCCAACCTGTACCTGT
CCATGTTCTGGAGACTGGAGCAGGGACCTGCTGCTGCCATCGGACTGAGTCTGGTGATCGGAATCGTGAT
GGCCGAGGTGCTGAGAAAGCTGGGAGCCGACAAGGTGAGAGTGAAGTGGCCTAATGACCTGTACCTCCAG
GACCGCAAGCTGGCTGGCATCCTGGTGGAGCTGACAGGCAAGACAGGCGATGCCGCTCAGATCGTGATCG
GAGCCGGAATCAACATGGCCATGAGAAGAGTGGAGGAGAGCGTGGTGAACCAGGGCTGGATCACCCTGCA
GGAGGCTGGCATCAACCTGGACCGGAACACCCTGGCCGCCATGCTGATCAGAGAGCTGAGAGCCGCTCTG
GAGCTGTTCGAGCAGGAGGGACTGGCTCCTTACCTGAGCAGATGGGAGAAGCTGGACAACTTCATCAACA
GACCTGTGAAGCTGATCATCGGCGACAAGGAAATCTTCGGCATCTCCAGAGGAATCGACAAGCAGGGAGC
TCTGCTGCTGGAGCAGGACGGAATCATCAAGCCCTGGATGGGCGGAGAAATCTCCCTGAGAAGCGCAGAG
AAGGGATCCGTCGACGGAGCCGGTGCTGGCGCATACCCCTACGACGTGCCCGACTACGCAGGCTCCGCAG
TTCCAGCGGTAGAAATCACCCACACCTTCTGGGAAAGGAACCTGCCCTCTGTTTCTGGCCTGCTGAAGAT
CATTGGATTTTCCACATCAGTAACTGCCCTGGGGTTTGTGCTGTACAAATACAAGCTCCTGCCACGGTCT
TGACCCGGGGATATCCAGCACAGTGGCGGCCGCTCGAGTCTAGAGGGCCCGTTTAAACCCGCTGATCAGC
CTCGACTGTGCCTTCTAGTTGCCAGCCATCTGTTGTTTGCCCCTCCCCCGTGCCTTCCTTGACCCTGGAA
GGTGCCACTCCCACTGTCCTTTCCTAATAAAATGAGGAAATTGCATCGCATTGTCTGAGTAGGTGTCATT
CTATTCTGGGGGGTGGGGTGGGGCAGGACAGCAAGGGGGAGGATTGGGAAGACAATAGCAGGCATGCTGG
GGATGCGGTGGGCTCTATGGCTTCTGAGGCGGAAAGAACCAGCTGGGGCTCTAGGGGGTATCCCC
[124 nt withheld, positions 3076-3199]
C
[91 nt withheld, positions 3201-3291]
A
[49 nt withheld, positions 3293-3341]
CCTTTGACGTTGGAGTCCACGTTCTTT
[37 nt withheld, positions 3369-3405]
ACCCTATCTCGGTCTATTCTTTTGATTTATAAGGGATTTTGCCGATTTCGGCCTATTGGTTAAAAAATGA
GCTGATTTAACAAAAATTTAACGCGAATTAATTCTGTGGAATGTGTGTCAGTTAGGGTGTGGAAAGTCCC
CAGGCTCCCCAGCAGGCAGAAGTATGCAAAGCATGCATCTCAATTAGTCAGCAACCAGGTGTGGAAAGTC
CCCAGGCTCCCCAGCAGGCAGAAGTATGCAAAGCATGCATCTCAATTAGTCAGCAACCATAGTCCCGCCC
CTAACTCCGCCCATCCCGCCCCTAACTCCGCCCAGTTCCGCCCATTCTCCGCCCCATGGCTGACTAATTT
TTTTTATTTATGCAGAGGCCGAGGCCGCCTCTGCCTCTGAGCTATTCCAGAAGTAGTGAGGAGGCTTTTT
TGGAGGCCTAGGCTTTTGCAAAAAGCTCCCGGGAGCTTGTATATCCATTTTCGGATCTGATCAAGAGACA
GGATGAGGATCGTTTCGCATGATTGAACAAGATGGATTGCACGCAGGTTCTCCGGCCGCTTGGGTGGAGA
GGCTATTCGGCTATGACTGGGCACAACAGACAATCGGCTGCTCTGATGCCGCCGTGTTCCGGCTGTCAGC
GCAGGGGCGCCCGGTTCTTTTTGTCAAGACCGACCTGTCCGGTGCCCTGAATGAACTGCAGGACGAGGCA
GCGCGGCTATCGTGGCTGGCCACGACGGGCGTTCCTTGCGCAGCTGTGCTCGACGTTGTCACTGAAGCGG
GAAGGGACTGGCTGCTATTGGGCGAAGTGCCGGGGCAGGATCTCCTGTCATCTCACCTTGCTCCTGCCGA
GAAAGTATCCATCATGGCTGATGCAATGCGGCGGCTGCATACGCTTGATCCGGCTACCTGCCCATTCGAC
CACCAAGCGAAACATCGCATCGAGCGAGCACGTACTCGGATGGAAGCCGGTCTTGTCGATCAGGATGATC
TGGACGAAGAGCATCAGGGGCTCGCGCCAGCCGAACTGTTCGCCAGGCTCAAGGCGCGCATGCCCGACGG
CGAGGATCTCGTCGTGACCCATGGCGATGCCTGCTTGCCGAATATCATGGTGGAAAATGGCCGCTTTTCT
GGATTCATCGACTGTGGCCGGCTGGGTGTGGCGGACCGCTATCAGGACATAGCGTTGGCTACCCGTGATA
TTGCTGAAGAGCTTGGCGGCGAATGGGCTGACCGCTTCCTCGTGCTTTACGGTATCGCCGCTCCCGATTC
GCAGCGCATCGCCTTCTATCGCCTTCTTGACGAGTTCTTCTGAGCGGGACTCTGGGGTTCGAAATGACCG
ACCAAGCGACGCCCAACCTGCCATCACGAGATTTCGATTCCACCGCCGCCTTCTATGAAAGGTTGGGCTT
CGGAATCGTTTTCCGGGACGCCGGCTGGATGATCCTCCAGCGCGGGGATCTCATGCTGGAGTTCTTCGCC
CACCCCAACTTGTTTATTGCAGCTTATAATGGTTACAAATAAAGCAATAGCATCACAAATTTCACAAATA
AAGCATTTTTTTCACTGCATTCTAGTTGTGGTTTGTCCAAACTCATCAATGTATCTTATCATGTCTGTAT
ACCGTCGACCTCTAGCTAGAGCTTGGCGTAATCATGGTCATAGCTGTTTCCTGTGTGAAATTGTTATCCG
CTCACAATTCCACACAACATACGAGCCGGAAGCATAAAGTGTAAAGCCTGGGGTGCCTAATGAGTGAGCT
AACTCACATTAATTGCGTTGCGCTCACTGCCCGCTTTCCAGTCGGGAAACCTGTCGTGCCAGCTGCATTA
ATGAATCGGCCAACGCGCGGGGAGAGGCGGTTTGCGTATTGGGCGCTCTTCCGCTTCCTCGCTCACTGAC
TCGCTGCGCTCGGTCGTTCGGCTGCGGCGAGCGGTATCAGCTCACTCAAAGGCGGTAATACGGTTATCCA
CAGAATCAGGGGATAACGCAGGAAAGAACATGTGAGCAAAAGGCCAGCAAAAGGCCAGGAACCGTAAAAA
GGCCGCGTTGCTGGCGTTTTTCCATAGGCTCCGCCCCCCTGACGAGCATCACAAAAATCGACGCTCAAGT
CAGAGGTGGCGAAACCCGACAGGACTATAAAGATACCAGGCGTTTCCCCCTGGAAGCTCCCTCGTGCGCT
CTCCTGTTCCGACCCTGCCGCTTACCGGATACCTGTCCGCCTTTCTCCCTTCGGGAAGCGTGGCGCTTTC
TCATAGCTCACGCTGTAGGTATCTCAGTTCGGTGTAGGTCGTTCGCTCCAAGCTGGGCTGTGTGCACGAA
CCCCCCGTTCAGCCCGACCGCTGCGCCTTATCCGGTAACTATCGTCTTGAGTCCAACCCGGTAAGACACG
ACTTATCGCCACTGGCAGCAGCCACTGGTAACAGGATTAGCAGAGCGAGGTATGTAGGCGGTGCTACAGA
GTTCTTGAAGTGGTGGCCTAACTACGGCTACACTAGAAGAACAGTATTTGGTATCTGCGCTCTGCTGAAG
CCAGTTACCTTCGGAAAAAGAGTTGGTAGCTCTTGATCCGGCAAACAAACCACCGCTGGTAGCGGTGGTT
TTTTTGTTTGCAAGCAGCAGATTACGCGCAGAAAAAAAGGATCTCAAGAAGATCCTTTGATCTTTTCTAC
GGGGTCTGACGCTCAGTGGAACGAAAACTCACGTTAAGGGATTTTGGTCATGAGATTATCAAAAAGGATC
TTCACCTAGATCCTTTTAAATTAAAAATGAAGTTTTAAATCAATCTAAAGTATATATGAGTAAACTTGGT
CTGACAGTTACCAATGCTTAATCAGTGAGGCACCTATCTCAGCGATCTGTCTATTTCGTTCATCCATAGT
TGCCTGACTCCCCGTCGTGTAGATAACTACGATACGGGAGGGCTTACCATCTGGCCCCAGTGCTGCAATG
ATACCGCGAGACCCACGCTCACCGGCTCCAGATTTATCAGCAATAAACCAGCCAGCCGGAAGGGCCGAGC
GCAGAAGTGGTCCTGCAACTTTATCCGCCTCCATCCAGTCTATTAATTGTTGCCGGGAAGCTAGAGTAAG
TAGTTCGCCAGTTAATAGTTTGCGCAACGTTGTTGCCATTGCTACAGGCATCGTGGTGTCACGCTCGTCG
TTTGGTATGGCTTCATTCAGCTCCGGTTCCCAACGATCAAGGCGAGTTACATGATCCCCCATGTTGTGCA
AAAAAGCGGTTAGCTCCTTCGGTCCTCCGATCGTTGTCAGAAGTAAGTTGGCCGCAGTGTTATCACTCAT
GGTTATGGCAGCACTGCATAATTCTCTTACTGTCATGCCATCCGTAAGATGCTTTTCTGTGACTGGTGAG
TACTCAACCAAGTCATTCTGAGAATAGTGTATGCGGCGACCGAGTTGCTCTTGCCCGGCGTCAATACGGG
ATAATACCGCGCCACATAGCAGAACTTTAAAAGTGCTCATCATTGGAAAACGTTCTTCGGGGCGAAAACT
CTCAAGGATCTTACCGCTGTTGAGATCCAGTTCGATGTAACCCACTCGTGCACCCAACTGATCTTCAGCA
TCTTTTACTTTCACCAGCGTTTCTGGGTGAGCAAAAACAGGAAGGCAAAATGCCGCAAAAAAGGGAATAA
GGGCGACACGGAAATGTTGAATACTCATACTCTTCCTTTTTCAATATTATTGAAGCATTTATCAGGGTTA
TTGTCTCATGAGCGGATACATATTTGAATGTATTTAGAAAAATAAACAAATAGGGGTTCCGCGCACATTT
CCCCGAAAAGTGCCACCTGACGTC
Features (pLannotate 1.2.2; 22 found; start..end, strand, type, name):
     28..80      -  misc_feature   bom (fragment): basis of mobility region from pBR322
    235..614     +  enhancer       CMV enhancer: human cytomegalovirus immediate early enhancer
    615..818     +  promoter       CMV promoter: human cytomegalovirus (CMV) immediate early promoter
    814..847     +  LTR            5' LTR (truncated) (fragment): truncated 5' long terminal repeat (LTR) from HIV-1
    863..881     +  promoter       T7 promoter: promoter for bacteriophage T7 RNA polymerase
    913..1527    +  CDS            RAB6A: RAB6A_HUMAN - Also known as RAB6. Experimental evidence at protein level: Swiss-Prot protein existence level 1. Protein transport. Regulator of membrane traffic from the Golgi apparatus towards the endoplasmic reticulum (ER). Has a low GTPase activity. Involved in COPI-independent retrograde transport from the Golgi to the ER (PubMed:25962623). From Homo sapiens (Human).
   1564..2523    +  CDS            BirA(R118G): promiscuous R118G mutant of the E. coli biotin protein ligase (Cronan, 2005) also known as BirA* or BioID
   2590..2730    +  CDS            MAOA (fragment): AOFA_HUMAN - Experimental evidence at protein level: Swiss-Prot protein existence level 1. Catalyzes the oxidative deamination of biogenic and xenobiotic amines and has important functions in the metabolism of neuroactive and vasoactive amines in the central nervous system and peripheral tissues. MAOA preferentially oxidizes biogenic amines such as 5-hydroxytryptamine (5-HT), norepinephrine and epinephrine. From Homo sapiens (Human).
   2806..3030    +  polyA_signal   bGH poly(A) signal: bovine growth hormone polyadenylation signal
   3034..3055    +  promoter       SV40 promoter (fragment): SV40 enhancer and early promoter
   3076..3504    +  rep_origin     f1 ori (sequence partly withheld): f1 bacteriophage origin of replication; arrow indicates direction of (+) strand synthesis
   3518..3847    +  promoter       SV40 promoter: SV40 enhancer and early promoter
   3914..4705    +  CDS            neo: KKA2_KLEPN - Also known as kan, nptII. Experimental evidence at protein level: Swiss-Prot protein existence level 1. Resistance to kanamycin, neomycin, paromomycin, ribostamycin, butirosin and gentamicin B. From Klebsiella pneumoniae.
   4729..4887    +  CDS            ble (fragment): BLE_KLEPN - Experimental evidence at protein level: Swiss-Prot protein existence level 1. Binding protein with a strong affinity to the bleomycin family of antibiotics. Binds to CL990; an antimitotic-antibiotic compound. From Klebsiella pneumoniae.
   4882..5003    +  polyA_signal   SV40 poly(A) signal: SV40 polyadenylation signal
   5076..5092    -  protein_bind   lac operator: The lac repressor binds to the lac operator to inhibit transcription in E. coli. This inhibition can be relieved by adding lactose or isopropyl-β-D-thiogalactopyranoside (IPTG). lac repressor encoded by lacI
   5100..5130    -  promoter       lac promoter: promoter for the E. coli lac operon
   5145..5166    -  protein_bind   CAP binding site: CAP binding activates transcription in the presence of cAMP. E. coli catabolite activator protein
   5179..5271    -  CDS            lacI (fragment): lac repressor; lacI; The lac repressor binds to the lac operator to inhibit transcription in E. coli. This inhibition can be relieved by adding lactose or isopropyl-β-D-thiogalactopyranoside (IPTG).
   5454..6042    -  rep_origin     ori: high-copy-number ColE1/pMB1/pBR322/pUC origin of replication
   6213..7073    -  CDS            AmpR: β-lactamase; bla; confers resistance to ampicillin, carbenicillin, and related antibiotics
   7074..7178    -  promoter       AmpR promoter: bla
