[The description below was written by a language model from this plasmid's Addgene catalogue record and pLannotate feature annotations shown in this document.]
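Description:
JB4 is a mammalian expression plasmid built on a backbone recorded as cDNA3.6, whose feature layout resembles the pcDNA3 family. It is maintained in E. coli through a high-copy ColE1/pUC-type origin and an ampicillin resistance gene (β-lactamase with its own promoter). An f1 origin is also present. For selection in mammalian cells, the backbone carries a neomycin phosphotransferase cassette driven by the SV40 enhancer/early promoter and terminated by the SV40 poly(A) signal. Short annotated fragments (bom, lacI, lac promoter/operator, a ble fragment and a truncated HIV-1 LTR match) appear to be backbone remnants rather than functional parts of the design.

The payload is a single fusion open reading frame, Rab6ATN-BirA*-HA-MAO, expressed from the CMV immediate early enhancer and promoter and terminated by the bovine growth hormone poly(A) signal. A T7 promoter sits just upstream of the coding sequence. Human RAB6A, a Golgi-associated small GTPase, is placed at the N-terminus. The "TN" in the insert name presumably denotes a threonine-to-asparagine, GDP-locked type variant, but the record does not spell out the mutation. RAB6A is followed by BirA(R118G), the promiscuous biotin ligase used in BioID, then by an HA epitope tag named in the insert title but not annotated in the feature table. The fusion ends with a C-terminal fragment of human monoamine oxidase A, which serves as the mitochondrial targeting element.

In line with the stated purpose, the fusion relocates the GTPase to mitochondria. There, BirA* biotinylates nearby proteins, allowing Rab6A interactors to be identified by proximity labelling in living cells.
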