Addgene plasmid #128903: JB4
Purpose: mammalian expression, proximity labelling, mitochondrial relocalisation
Depositing lab: Sean Munro. Depositing organization: MRC Laboratory of Molecular Biology. Publication: In vivo identification of GTPase interactors by mitochondrial relocalization and proximity biotinylation. Gillingham AK, Bertram J, Begum F, Munro S. Elife. 2019 Jul 11;8. pii: 45916. doi: 10.7554/eLife.45916. PubMed 31294692.
Backbone
  Vector backbone: cDNA3.6
  Vector type: Mammalian Expression
Growth in bacteria
  Bacterial resistance: Ampicillin, 100 μg/mL
  Growth temperature: 37°C
  Growth strain: DH5alpha
  Copy number: High Copy
Gene/Insert
  Gene/Insert name: Rab6ATN-BirA*-HA-MAO
  Species: H. sapiens (human)
  Entrez Gene: RAB6A (a.k.a. RAB6)
  Cloning method: Restriction Enzyme; 5′ cloning site Unknown (unknown if destroyed); 3′ cloning site Unknown (unknown if destroyed)
Terms and licenses: Academic/Nonprofit Terms; Industry Terms: Not Available to Industry
Depositor comments: Please visit https://www.biorxiv.org/content/10.1101/553206v2 for bioRxiv preprint.
How to cite: JB4 was a gift from Sean Munro (Addgene plasmid # 128903 ; http://n2t.net/addgene:128903 ; RRID:Addgene_128903)
